Addgene plasmid #82230: pDONR223_MAPK9_WT
Purpose: Gateway Donor vector containing MAPK9 , part of the Target Accelerator Plasmid Collection.
Depositing lab: Jesse Boehm & William Hahn & David Root. Depositing organization: Broad Institute. Publication: Systematic Functional Interrogation of Rare Cancer Variants Identifies Oncogenic Alleles. Kim E, Ilic N, Shrestha Y, Zou L, Kamburov A, Zhu C, Yang X, Lubonja R, Tran N, Nguyen C, Lawrence MS, Piccioni F, Bagul M, Doench JG, Chouinard CR, Wu X, Hogstrom L, Natoli T, Tamayo P, Horn H, Corsello SM, Lage K, Root DE, Subramanian A, Golub TR, Getz G, Boehm JS, Hahn WC. Cancer Discov. 2016 Jul;6(7):714-26. doi: 10.1158/2159-8290.CD-16-0160. Epub 2016 May 4. PubMed 27147599.
Backbone
  Vector backbone: pDONR223
  Backbone manufacturer: Invitrogen
  Backbone size w/o insert (bp): 2790
  Vector type: Gateway Entry vector
Growth in bacteria
  Bacterial resistance: Spectinomycin, 50 μg/mL
  Growth temperature: 37°C
  Growth strain: DH5alpha
  Copy number: High Copy
Gene/Insert
  Gene/Insert name: MAPK9
  Species: H. sapiens (human)
  Mutation: WT
  GenBank ID: NM_002752.4
  Entrez Gene: MAPK9 (a.k.a. JNK-55, JNK2, JNK2A, JNK2ALPHA, JNK2B, JNK2BETA, PRKM9, SAPK, SAPK1a, p54a, p54aSAPK)
  Promoter: None
  Cloning method: Gateway Cloning
  Sequencing primers: 5′ M13pUC-fwd; 3′ M13-Rev
Terms and licenses: Academic/Nonprofit Terms; Industry Terms: Not Available to Industry
Depositor comments: Open state: NO stop codon immediately follows insert. Supporting reference: Systematic morphological profiling of human gene and allele function via Cell Painting. Rohban MH, et al. Elife. 2017, Mar 18;6. pii: e24060. PubMed PMID 28315521
How to cite: pDONR223_MAPK9_WT was a gift from Jesse Boehm & William Hahn & David Root (Addgene plasmid # 82230 ; http://n2t.net/addgene:82230 ; RRID:Addgene_82230)
