[The description below was written by a language model from this plasmid's Addgene catalogue record and pLannotate feature annotations shown in this document.]
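Description:
pDONR223_MAPK9_WT is a Gateway entry clone built on the Invitrogen pDONR223 backbone, carrying the wild-type human MAPK9 open reading frame (also known as JNK2, a stress-activated MAP kinase). It is a bacterial propagation and shuttling plasmid rather than an expression vector. The record lists no promoter for the insert, and the only nearby promoter annotated is a T7 promoter lying outside the recombination cassette, on the strand opposite to the annotated ORF. The sequenced plasmid is about 4.1 kb. It replicates at high copy in E. coli from a ColE1/pUC-type origin and is selected with spectinomycin through the aadA (SmR) aminoglycoside adenylyltransferase gene, which sits downstream of a fragment of a class 1 integron Pc promoter. Short lacZα, lacI and gentamicin-resistance fragments are also annotated, as are rrnB T1 and T2 terminators, which in this type of backbone help insulate the cloning region from read-through transcription.

The MAPK9 coding sequence is flanked by two attL recombination sites; the annotation tool labels the upstream one attL3 and the downstream one attL2. These sites allow an LR Clonase reaction to transfer the ORF directionally into any compatible Gateway destination vector, which then supplies the promoter, tags and selection appropriate to the target system. The depositor notes that the clone is in the "open" configuration, meaning that no stop codon immediately follows the insert, so the ORF can be read through into a C-terminal tag or fusion partner provided by the destination vector. The plasmid belongs to the Target Accelerator Plasmid Collection. The associated publications address functional testing of rare cancer variants and morphological profiling of gene and allele function.
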