Features (pLannotate 1.2.2; 12 found; start..end, strand, type, name):
     38..74      -  CDS            lacZα (fragment): LacZα fragment of β-galactosidase; lacZ fragment
     91..186     +  protein_bind   attL3: mutant version of attL; recombination site for the Gateway® LR reaction LR Clonase™
    189..1460    +  CDS            MAPK9: MK09_HUMAN - Also known as JNK2, PRKM9, SAPK1A. Experimental evidence at protein level: Swiss-Prot protein existence level 1. MAPK9 isoforms display different binding patterns: alpha-1 and alpha-2 preferentially bind to JUN, whereas beta-1 and beta-2 bind to ATF2. However, there is no correlation between binding and phosphorylation, which is achieved at about the same efficiency by all isoforms. JUNB is not a substrate for JNK2 alpha-2, and JUND binds only weakly to it. From Homo sapiens (Human).
   1463..1561    -  protein_bind   attL2: mutant version of attL; recombination site for the Gateway® LR reaction LR Clonase™
   1579..1597    -  promoter       T7 promoter: promoter for bacteriophage T7 RNA polymerase
   1787..1810    +  promoter       Pc promoter (fragment): intI1 (promoter lies within the coding sequence); class 1 integron promoter
   1986..2042    +  CDS            GmR (fragment): gentamycin acetyltransferase; aacC1; confers resistance to gentamycin
   2049..2840    +  CDS            SmR: aminoglycoside adenylyltransferase (Murphy, 1985); aadA; confers resistance to spectinomycin and streptomycin
   2933..3521    +  rep_origin     ori: high-copy-number ColE1/pMB1/pBR322/pUC origin of replication
   3704..3796    +  CDS            lacI (fragment): lac repressor; lacI; The lac repressor binds to the lac operator to inhibit transcription in E. coli. This inhibition can be relieved by adding lactose or isopropyl-β-D-thiogalactopyranoside (IPTG).
   3851..3878    -  terminator     rrnB T2 terminator: transcription terminator T2 from the E. coli rrnB gene
   4010..4053    +  terminator     rrnB T1 terminator: Escherichia coli rrnB; transcription terminator T1 from the E. coli rrnB gene
>Addgene plasmid #82230 | pDONR223_MAPK9_WT | addgene full sequence | sequence record 164943 | Addgene NGS result
GGCAGTTCCCTACTCTCGCGTTAACGCTAGCATGGATGTTTTCCCAGTCACGACGTTGTAAAACGACGGC
CAGTCTTAAGCTCGGGCCCCAAATAATGATTTTATTTTGACTGATAGTGACCTGTTCGTTGCAACAAATT
GATGAGCAATGCTTTTTTATAATGCCAACTTTGTACAAAAAAGTTGGCATGAGCGACAGTAAATGTGACA
GTCAGTTTTATAGTGTGCAAGTGGCAGACTCAACCTTCACTGTCCTAAAACGTTACCAGCAGCTGAAACC
AATTGGCTCTGGGGCCCAAGGGATTGTTTGTGCTGCATTTGATACAGTTCTTGGGATAAATGTTGCAGTC
AAGAAACTAAGCCGTCCTTTTCAGAACCAAACTCATGCAAAGAGAGCTTATCGTGAACTTGTCCTCTTAA
AATGTGTCAATCATAAAAATATAATTAGTTTGTTAAATGTGTTTACACCACAAAAAACTCTAGAAGAATT
TCAAGATGTGTATTTGGTTATGGAATTAATGGATGCTAACTTATGTCAGGTTATTCACATGGAGCTGGAT
CATGAAAGAATGTCCTACCTTCTTTACCAGATGCTTTGTGGTATTAAACATCTGCATTCAGCTGGTATAA
TTCATAGAGATTTGAAGCCTAGCAACATTGTTGTGAAATCAGACTGCACCCTGAAGATCCTTGACTTTGG
CCTGGCCCGGACAGCGTGCACTAACTTCATGATGACCCCTTACGTGGTGACACGGTACTACCGGGCGCCC
GAAGTCATCCTGGGTATGGGCTACAAAGAGAACGTTGATATCTGGTCAGTGGGTTGCATCATGGGAGAGC
TGGTGAAAGGTTGTGTGATATTCCAAGGCACTGACCATATTGATCAGTGGAATAAAGTTATTGAGCAGCT
GGGAACACCATCAGCAGAGTTCATGAAGAAACTTCAGCCAACTGTGAGGAATTATGTCGAAAACAGACCA
AAGTATCCTGGAATCAAATTTGAAGAACTCTTTCCAGATTGGATATTCCCATCAGAATCTGAGCGAGACA
AAATAAAAACAAGTCAAGCCAGAGATCTGTTATCAAAAATGTTAGTGATTGATCCTGACAAGCGGATCTC
TGTAGACGAAGCTCTGCGTCACCCATACATCACTGTTTGGTATGACCCCGCCGAAGCAGAAGCCCCACCA
CCTCAAATTTATGATGCCCAGTTGGAAGAAAGAGAACATGCAATTGAAGAATGGAAAGAGCTAATTTACA
AAGAAGTCATGGATTGGGAAGAAAGAAGCAAGAATGGTGTTGTAAAAGATCAGCCTTCAGATGCAGCAGT
AAGTAGCAACGCCACTCCTTCTCAGTCTTCATCGATCAATGACATTTCATCCATGTCCACTGAGCAGACG
CTGGCCTCAGACACAGACAGCAGTCTTGATGCCTCGACGGGACCCCTTGAAGGCTGTCGATGCCCAACTT
TCTTGTACAAAGTTGGCATTATAAGAAAGCATTGCTTATCAATTTGTTGCAACGAACAGGTCACTATCAG
TCAAAATAAAATCATTATTTGCCATCCAGCTGATATCCCCTATAGTGAGTCGTATTACATGGTCATAGCT
GTTTCCTGGCAGCTCTGGCCCGTGTCTCAAAATCTCTGATGTTACATTGCACAAGATAAAAATATATCAT
CATGCCTCCTCTAGACCAGCCAGGACAGAAATGCCTCGACTTCGCTGCTACCCAAGGTTGCCGGGTGACG
CACACCGTGGAAACGGATGAAGGCACGAACCCAGTGGACATAAGCCTGTTCGGTTCGTAAGCTGTAATGC
AAGTAGCGTATGCGCTCACGCAACTGGTCCAGAACCTTGACCGAACGCAGCGGTGGTAACGGCGCAGTGG
CGGTTTTCATGGCTTGTTATGACTGTTTTTTTGGGGTACAGTCTATGCCTCGGGCATCCAAGCAGCAAGC
GCGTTACGCCGTGGGTCGATGTTTGATGTTATGGAGCAGCAACGATGTTACGCAGCAGGGCAGTCGCCCT
AAAACAAAGTTAAACATTATGAGGGAAGCGGTGATCGCCGAAGTATCGACTCAACTATCAGAGGTAGTTG
GCGTCATCGAGCGCCATCTCGAACCGACGTTGCTGGCCGTACATTTGTACGGCTCCGCAGTGGATGGCGG
CCTGAAGCCACACAGTGATATTGATTTGCTGGTTACGGTGACCGTAAGGCTTGATGAAACAACGCGGCGA
GCTTTGATCAACGACCTTTTGGAAACTTCGGCTTCCCCTGGAGAGAGCGAGATTCTCCGCGCTGTAGAAG
TCACCATTGTTGTGCACGACGACATCATTCCGTGGCGTTATCCAGCTAAGCGCGAACTGCAATTTGGAGA
ATGGCAGCGCAATGACATTCTTGCAGGTATCTTCGAGCCAGCCACGATCGACATTGATCTGGCTATCTTG
CTGACAAAAGCAAGAGAACATAGCGTTGCCTTGGTAGGTCCAGCGGCGGAGGAACTCTTTGATCCGGTTC
CTGAACAGGATCTATTTGAGGCGCTAAATGAAACCTTAACGCTATGGAACTCGCCGCCCGACTGGGCTGG
CGATGAGCGAAATGTAGTGCTTACGTTGTCCCGCATTTGGTACAGCGCAGTAACCGGCAAAATCGCGCCG
AAGGATGTCGCTGCCGACTGGGCAATGGAGCGCCTGCCGGCCCAGTATCAGCCCGTCATACTTGAAGCTA
GACAGGCTTATCTTGGACAAGAAGAAGATCGCTTGGCCTCGCGCGCAGATCAGTTGGAAGAATTTGTCCA
CTACGTGAAAGGCGAGATCACCAAGGTAGTCGGCAAATAACCCTCGAGCCACCCATGACCAAAATCCCTT
AACGTGAGTTACGCGTCGTTCCACTGAGCGTCAGACCCCGTAGAAAAGATCAAAGGATCTTCTTGAGATC
CTTTTTTTCTGCGCGTAATCTGCTGCTTGCAAACAAAAAAACCACCGCTACCAGCGGTGGTTTGTTTGCC
GGATCAAGAGCTACCAACTCTTTTTCCGAAGGTAACTGGCTTCAGCAGAGCGCAGATACCAAATACTGTT
CTTCTAGTGTAGCCGTAGTTAGGCCACCACTTCAAGAACTCTGTAGCACCGCCTACATACCTCGCTCTGC
TAATCCTGTTACCAGTGGCTGCTGCCAGTGGCGATAAGTCGTGTCTTACCGGGTTGGACTCAAGACGATA
GTTACCGGATAAGGCGCAGCGGTCGGGCTGAACGGGGGGTTCGTGCACACAGCCCAGCTTGGAGCGAACG
ACCTACACCGAACTGAGATACCTACAGCGTGAGCTATGAGAAAGCGCCACGCTTCCCGAAGGGAGAAAGG
CGGACAGGTATCCGGTAAGCGGCAGGGTCGGAACAGGAGAGCGCACGAGGGAGCTTCCAGGGGGAAACGC
CTGGTATCTTTATAGTCCTGTCGGGTTTCGCCACCTCTGACTTGAGCGTCGATTTTTGTGATGCTCGTCA
GGGGGGCGGAGCCTATGGAAAAACGCCAGCAACGCGGCCTTTTTACGGTTCCTGGCCTTTTGCTGGCCTT
TTGCTCACATGTTCTTTCCTGCGTTATCCCCTGATTCTGTGGATAACCGTATTACCGCCTTTGAGTGAGC
TGATACCGCTCGCCGCAGCCGAACGACCGAGCGCAGCGAGTCAGTGAGCGAGGAAGCGGAAGAGCGCCCA
ATACGCAAACCGCCTCTCCCCGCGCGTTGGCCGATTCATTAATGCAGCTGGCACGACAGGTTTCCCGACT
GGAAAGCGGGCAGTGAGCGCAACGCAATTAATACGCGTACCGCTAGCCAGGAAGAGTTTGTAGAAACGCA
AAAAGGCCATCCGTCAGGATGGCCTTCTGCTTAGTTTGATGCCTGGCAGTTTATGGCGGGCGTCCTGCCC
GCCACCCTCCGGGCCGTTGCTTCACAACGTTCAAATCCGCTCCCGGCGGATTTGTCCTACTCAGGAGAGC
GTTCACCGACAAACAACAGATAAAACGAAAGGCCCAGTCTTCCGACTGAGCCTTTCGTTTTATTTGATGC
CT
