>Addgene plasmid #82230 | pDONR223_MAPK9_WT | depositor partial sequence | sequence record 155601 | Insert sequence
ATGAGCGACAGTAAATGTGACAGTCAGTTTTATAGTGTGCAAGTGGCAGACTCAACCTTCACTGTCCTAA
AACGTTACCAGCAGCTGAAACCAATTGGCTCTGGGGCCCAAGGGATTGTTTGTGCTGCATTTGATACAGT
TCTTGGGATAAATGTTGCAGTCAAGAAACTAAGCCGTCCTTTTCAGAACCAAACTCATGCAAAGAGAGCT
TATCGTGAACTTGTCCTCTTAAAATGTGTCAATCATAAAAATATAATTAGTTTGTTAAATGTGTTTACAC
CACAAAAAACTCTAGAAGAATTTCAAGATGTGTATTTGGTTATGGAATTAATGGATGCTAACTTATGTCA
GGTTATTCACATGGAGCTGGATCATGAAAGAATGTCCTACCTTCTTTACCAGATGCTTTGTGGTATTAAA
CATCTGCATTCAGCTGGTATAATTCATAGAGATTTGAAGCCTAGCAACATTGTTGTGAAATCAGACTGCA
CCCTGAAGATCCTTGACTTTGGCCTGGCCCGGACAGCGTGCACTAACTTCATGATGACCCCTTACGTGGT
GACACGGTACTACCGGGCGCCCGAAGTCATCCTGGGTATGGGCTACAAAGAGAACGTTGATATCTGGTCA
GTGGGTTGCATCATGGGAGAGCTGGTGAAAGGTTGTGTGATATTCCAAGGCACTGACCATATTGATCAGT
GGAATAAAGTTATTGAGCAGCTGGGAACACCATCAGCAGAGTTCATGAAGAAACTTCAGCCAACTGTGAG
GAATTATGTCGAAAACAGACCAAAGTATCCTGGAATCAAATTTGAAGAACTCTTTCCAGATTGGATATTC
CCATCAGAATCTGAGCGAGACAAAATAAAAACAAGTCAAGCCAGAGATCTGTTATCAAAAATGTTAGTGA
TTGATCCTGACAAGCGGATCTCTGTAGACGAAGCTCTGCGTCACCCATACATCACTGTTTGGTATGACCC
CGCCGAAGCAGAAGCCCCACCACCTCAAATTTATGATGCCCAGTTGGAAGAAAGAGAACATGCAATTGAA
GAATGGAAAGAGCTAATTTACAAAGAAGTCATGGATTGGGAAGAAAGAAGCAAGAATGGTGTTGTAAAAG
ATCAGCCTTCAGATGCAGCAGTAAGTAGCAACGCCACTCCTTCTCAGTCTTCATCGATCAATGACATTTC
ATCCATGTCCACTGAGCAGACGCTGGCCTCAGACACAGACAGCAGTCTTGATGCCTCGACGGGACCCCTT
GAAGGCTGTCGA
